Addgene plasmid #158687: p38-KTR-mStrawberry reporter
Purpose: This plasmid is a p38 pathway reporter. It has CMV promoter driving the expression of p38-KTR fused to mStrawberry-pGK-BSD
Depositing lab: Ravid Straussman. Depositing organization: Weizmann Institute of Science. Publication: Visual barcodes for clonal-multiplexing of live microscopy-based assays. Kaufman T, Nitzan E, Firestein N, Ginzberg MB, Iyengar S, Patel N, Ben-Hamo R, Porat Z, Hunter J, Hilfinger A, Rotter V, Kafri R, Straussman R. Nat Commun. 2022 May 18;13(1):2725. doi: 10.1038/s41467-022-30008-0. PubMed 35585055.
Backbone
  Vector backbone: pLKO.1
  Backbone size w/o insert (bp): 7728
  Vector type: Mammalian Expression, Lentiviral
  Selectable markers: Blasticidin
Growth in bacteria
  Bacterial resistance: Ampicillin, 100 μg/mL
  Growth temperature: 37°C
  Growth strain: NEB Stable
  Copy number: High Copy
Gene/Insert
  Gene/Insert name: mStrawberry
  Species: H. sapiens (human)
  Insert size (bp): 821
  Promoter: CMV
  Cloning method: Gibson Cloning
Resource information
  A portion of this plasmid was derived from a plasmid made by: pLentiPGK Puro DEST p38KTRClover
Terms and licenses: Academic/Nonprofit Terms; Industry Terms: Not Available to Industry
How to cite: p38-KTR-mStrawberry reporter was a gift from Ravid Straussman (Addgene plasmid # 158687 ; http://n2t.net/addgene:158687 ; RRID:Addgene_158687)
