[The description below was written by a language model from this plasmid's Addgene catalogue record and pLannotate feature annotations shown in this document.]
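Description:
p38-KTR-mStrawberry reporter is a third-generation-style, self-inactivating lentiviral vector built on the pLKO.1 backbone for expressing a live-cell reporter of p38 MAP kinase pathway activity in mammalian cells. In bacteria it is maintained through a high-copy ColE1/pUC origin and selected with ampicillin (AmpR). An f1 origin, lac promoter/operator remnants and T7/T3 promoters are carried over from the parental cloning backbone. The viral genome is transcribed from a chimeric RSV promoter/truncated 5' LTR and contains the HIV-1 Ψ packaging signal with a gag fragment, the RRE for Rev-dependent nuclear export, a cPPT/CTS, a WPRE to enhance transcript expression, and a ΔU3 3' LTR followed by an SV40 poly(A) signal and SV40 origin.

The payload consists of two cassettes in the same orientation. The CMV enhancer/promoter drives the kinase translocation reporter (KTR), annotated as a fragment of human MEF2C (a known p38 substrate) followed by a short match to a nuclear export signal, fused in frame to the monomeric red fluorescent protein mStrawberry. In KTR designs generally, phosphorylation of the substrate module by the kinase shifts the balance between nuclear import and export. The ratio of cytoplasmic to nuclear fluorescence therefore reports kinase activity in single living cells. Downstream, a human PGK promoter expresses blasticidin S deaminase, allowing blasticidin selection of stably transduced cells. The record notes that part of the plasmid was derived from a p38KTR-Clover lentiviral construct, so this appears to be a red colour variant. The associated publication concerns multiplexed live microscopy-based assays, where it would be combined with other fluorescent markers or reporters.
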