Features (pLannotate 1.2.2; 30 found; start..end, strand, type, name):
      1..304     +  enhancer       CMV enhancer: human cytomegalovirus immediate early enhancer
    305..508     +  promoter       CMV promoter: human cytomegalovirus (CMV) immediate early promoter
    624..770     +  CDS            MEF2C (fragment): MEF2C_HUMAN - Experimental evidence at protein level: Swiss-Prot protein existence level 1. Transcription activator which binds specifically to the MEF2 element present in the regulatory regions of many muscle-specific genes. Controls cardiac morphogenesis and myogenesis, and is also involved in vascular development. Enhances transcriptional activation mediated by SOX18. Plays an essential role in hippocampal-dependent learning and memory by suppressing the number of excitatory synapses and thus regulating basal and evoked synaptic transmission. Crucial for normal neuronal development, distrib
    777..793     +  CDS            NES (fragment): nuclear export signal from the HIV Rev protein (Fischer et al., 1995)
    816..1523    +  CDS            mStrawberry: mStrawberry is a basic (constitutively fluorescent) red fluorescent protein published in 2004, derived from Discosoma sp.. It is reported to be a somewhat slowly-maturing monomer with low acid sensitivity.
   1568..1685    +  misc_feature   cPPT/CTS: central polypurine tract and central termination sequence of HIV-1
   1744..2244    +  promoter       hPGK promoter: human phosphoglycerate kinase 1 promoter
   2256..2651    +  CDS            BSD: blasticidin S deaminase; Aspergillus terreus BSD; confers resistance to blasticidin
   2687..3275    +  misc_feature   WPRE: woodchuck hepatitis virus posttranscriptional regulatory element
   3326..3345    +  misc_feature   cPPT/CTS (fragment): central polypurine tract and central termination sequence of HIV-1
   3347..3580    +  LTR            3' LTR (ΔU3): self-inactivating 3' long terminal repeat (LTR) from HIV-1
   3658..3779    +  polyA_signal   SV40 poly(A) signal: SV40 polyadenylation signal
   3819..3954    +  rep_origin     SV40 ori: SV40 origin of replication
   3975..3993    -  promoter       T7 promoter: promoter for bacteriophage T7 RNA polymerase
   4001..4156    +  CDS            lacZα (fragment): LacZα fragment of β-galactosidase; lacZ fragment
   4161..4589    +  rep_origin     f1 ori (sequence partly withheld): f1 bacteriophage origin of replication; arrow indicates direction of (+) strand synthesis
   4642..4746    +  promoter       AmpR promoter: bla
   4747..5607    +  CDS            AmpR: β-lactamase; bla; confers resistance to ampicillin, carbenicillin, and related antibiotics
   5778..6366    +  rep_origin     ori: high-copy-number ColE1/pMB1/pBR322/pUC origin of replication
   6549..6641    +  CDS            lacI (fragment): lac repressor; lacI; The lac repressor binds to the lac operator to inhibit transcription in E. coli. This inhibition can be relieved by adding lactose or isopropyl-β-D-thiogalactopyranoside (IPTG).
   6654..6675    +  protein_bind   CAP binding site: CAP binding activates transcription in the presence of cAMP. E. coli catabolite activator protein
   6690..6720    +  promoter       lac promoter: promoter for the E. coli lac operon
   6728..6744    +  protein_bind   lac operator: The lac repressor binds to the lac operator to inhibit transcription in E. coli. This inhibition can be relieved by adding lactose or isopropyl-β-D-thiogalactopyranoside (IPTG). lac repressor encoded by lacI
   6789..6807    +  promoter       T3 promoter: promoter for bacteriophage T3 RNA polymerase
   6835..7061    +  promoter       RSV promoter: Rous sarcoma virus enhancer/promoter
   7062..7242    +  LTR            5' LTR (truncated): truncated 5' long terminal repeat (LTR) from HIV-1
   7289..7414    +  misc_feature   HIV-1 Ψ: packaging signal of human immunodeficiency virus type 1
   7398..7761    +  CDS            HIV-1 gag (fragment): gag protein from human immunodeficiency virus 1; gag
   7907..8140    +  misc_feature   RRE: The Rev response element (RRE) of HIV-1 allows for Rev-dependent mRNA export from the nucleus to the cytoplasm.
   8517..8539    +  CDS            Rev (fragment): human immunodeficiency virus 1 (HIV-1) Rev protein; rev; enhances nuclear export of unspliced and incompletely spliced viral mRNAs
>Addgene plasmid #158687 | p38-KTR-mStrawberry reporter | addgene full sequence | sequence record 309774 | Addgene NGS Result
CGTTACATAACTTACGGTAAATGGCCCGCCTGGCTGACCGCCCAACGACCCCCGCCCATTGACGTCAATA
ATGACGTATGTTCCCATAGTAACGCCAATAGGGACTTTCCATTGACGTCAATGGGTGGAGTATTTACGGT
AAACTGCCCACTTGGCAGTACATCAAGTGTATCATATGCCAAGTACGCCCCCTATTGACGTCAATGACGG
TAAATGGCCCGCCTGGCATTATGCCCAGTACATGACCTTATGGGACTTTCCTACTTGGCAGTACATCTAC
GTATTAGTCATCGCTATTACCATGGTGATGCGGTTTTGGCAGTACATCAATGGGCGTGGATAGCGGTTTG
ACTCACGGGGATTTCCAAGTCTCCACCCCATTGACGTCAATGGGAGTTTGTTTTGGCACCAAAATCAACG
GGACTTTCCAAAATGTCGTAACAACTCCGCCCCATTGACGCAAATGGGCGGTAGGCGTGTACGGTGGGAG
GTCTATATAAGCAGAGCTCGTTTAGTGAACCGTCAGATCGCCTGGAGACGCCATCCACGCTGTTTTGACC
TCCATAGAAGACACCGACTCTAGTCCAGTGTGGTGGAATTCTGCAGATATCAACAAGTGGATGCGTAAGC
CAGATCTCCGCGTTCTTATCCCACCTGGCAGCAAGAACACGATGCCATCAGTGAATCAAAGGATAAATAA
CTCCAAGCGCTCGGCCGGTCTCAACGAAGACGAGTCGCCATCTAAGAAGCTGGCGTCGCCGGAGGTGTCG
TCAAGGCTGGAGCGCCTGACCCTCCAGTCCAGCACTAGTAGACCCATGGTGAGCAAGGGCGAGGAGAATA
ACATGGCCATCATCAAGGAGTTCATGCGCTTCAAGGTGCGCATGGAGGGCTCCGTGAACGGCCACGAGTT
CGAGATCGAGGGCGAGGGCGAGGGCCGCCCCTACGAGGGCACCCAGACCGCCAAGCTGAAGGTGACCAAG
GGTGGCCCCCTGCCCTTCGCCTGGGACATCCTAACCCCCAACTTCACCTACGGCTCCAAGGCCTACGTGA
AGCACCCCGCCGACATCCCCGACTACTTGAAGCTGTCCTTCCCCGAGGGCTTCAAGTGGGAGCGCGTGAT
GAACTTCGAGGACGGCGGCGTGGTGACCGTGACCCAGGACTCCTCCCTGCAGGACGGCGAGTTCATCTAC
AAGGTGAAGCTGCGCGGCACCAACTTCCCCTCCGACGGCCCCGTAATGCAGAAGAAGACCATGGGCTGGG
AGGCCTCCTCCGAGCGGATGTACCCCGAGGACGGCGCCCTGAAGGGCGAGATCAAGATGAGGCTGAAGCT
GAAGGACGGCGGCCACTACGACGCTGAGGTCAAGACCACCTACAAGGCCAAGAAGCCCGTGCAGCTGCCC
GGCGCCTACATCGTCGGCATCAAGTTGGACATCACCTCCCACAACGAGGACTACACCATCGTGGAACTGT
ACGAACGCGCCGAGGGCCGCCACTCCACCGGCGGCATGGACGAGCTGTACAAGTAAGAATTCTAGATCTT
GAGACAAATGGCAGTATTCATCCACAATTTTAAAAGAAAAGGGGGGATTGGGGGGTACAGTGCAGGGGAA
AGAATAGTAGACATAATAGCAACAGACATACAAACTAAAGAATTACAAAAACAAATTACAAAAATTCAAA
ATTTTCGGGTTTATTACAGGGACAGCAGAGATCCACTTTGGCGCCGGCTCGAGGGGGCCCGGGTTGCGCC
TTTTCCAAGGCAGCCCTGGGTTTGCGCAGGGACGCGGCTGCTCTGGGCGTGGTTCCGGGAAACGCAGCGG
CGCCGACCCTGGGTCTCGCACATTCTTCACGTCCGTTCGCAGCGTCACCCGGATCTTCGCCGCTACCCTT
GTGGGCCCCCCGGCGACGCTTCCTGCTCCGCCCCTAAGTCGGGAAGGTTCCTTGCGGTTCGCGGCGTGCC
GGACGTGACAAACGGAAGCCGCACGTCTCACTAGTACCCTCGCAGACGGACAGCGCCAGGGAGCAATGGC
AGCGCGCCGACCGCGATGGGCTGTGGCCAATAGCGGCTGCTCAGCAGGGCGCGCCGAGAGCAGCGGCCGG
GAAGGGGCGGTGCGGGAGGCGGGGTGTGGGGCGGTAGTGTGGGCCCTGTTCCTGCCCGCGCGGTGTTCCG
CATTCTGCAAGCCTCCGGAGCGCACGTCGGCAGTCGGCTCCCTCGTTGACCGAATCACCGACCTCTCTCC
CCAGGGGGTACCACCATGGCCAAGCCTTTGTCTCAAGAAGAATCCACCCTCATTGAAAGAGCAACGGCTA
CAATCAACAGCATCCCCATCTCTGAAGACTACAGCGTCGCCAGCGCAGCTCTCTCTAGCGACGGCCGCAT
CTTCACTGGTGTCAATGTATATCATTTTACTGGGGGACCTTGTGCAGAACTCGTGGTGCTGGGCACTGCT
GCTGCTGCGGCAGCTGGCAACCTGACTTGTATCGTCGCGATCGGAAATGAGAACAGGGGCATCTTGAGCC
CCTGCGGACGGTGCCGACAGGTGCTTCTCGATCTGCATCCTGGGATCAAAGCCATAGTGAAGGACAGTGA
TGGACAGCCGACGGCAGTTGGGATTCGTGAATTGCTGCCCTCTGGTTATGTGTGGGAGGGCCTGCAGCTG
CAGTAGTAAAGACGCGTTAAGTCGACAATCAACCTCTGGATTACAAAATTTGTGAAAGATTGACTGGTAT
TCTTAACTATGTTGCTCCTTTTACGCTATGTGGATACGCTGCTTTAATGCCTTTGTATCATGCTATTGCT
TCCCGTATGGCTTTCATTTTCTCCTCCTTGTATAAATCCTGGTTGCTGTCTCTTTATGAGGAGTTGTGGC
CCGTTGTCAGGCAACGTGGCGTGGTGTGCACTGTGTTTGCTGACGCAACCCCCACTGGTTGGGGCATTGC
CACCACCTGTCAGCTCCTTTCCGGGACTTTCGCTTTCCCCCTCCCTATTGCCACGGCGGAACTCATCGCC
GCCTGCCTTGCCCGCTGCTGGACAGGGGCTCGGCTGTTGGGCACTGACAATTCCGTGGTGTTGTCGGGGA
AATCATCGTCCTTTCCTTGGCTGCTCGCCTGTGTTGCCACCTGGATTCTGCGCGGGACGTCCTTCTGCTA
CGTCCCTTCGGCCCTCAATCCAGCGGACCTTCCTTCCCGCGGCCTGCTGCCGGCTCTGCGGCCTCTTCCG
CGTCTTCGCCTTCGCCCTCAGACGAGTCGGATCTCCCTTTGGGCCGCCTCCCCGCGTCGACTTTAAGACC
AATGACTTACAAGGCAGCTGTAGATCTTAGCCACTTTTTAAAAGAAAAGGGGGGACTGGAAGGGCTAATT
CACTCCCAACGAAGACAAGATCTGCTTTTTGCTTGTACTGGGTCTCTCTGGTTAGACCAGATCTGAGCCT
GGGAGCTCTCTGGCTAACTAGGGAACCCACTGCTTAAGCCTCAATAAAGCTTGCCTTGAGTGCTTCAAGT
AGTGTGTGCCCGTCTGTTGTGTGACTCTGGTAACTAGAGATCCCTCAGACCCTTTTAGTCAGTGTGGAAA
ATCTCTAGCAGTACGTATAGTAGTTCATGTCATCTTATTATTCAGTATTTATAACTTGCAAAGAAATGAA
TATCAGAGAGTGAGAGGAACTTGTTTATTGCAGCTTATAATGGTTACAAATAAAGCAATAGCATCACAAA
TTTCACAAATAAAGCATTTTTTTCACTGCATTCTAGTTGTGGTTTGTCCAAACTCATCAATGTATCTTAT
CATGTCTGGCTCTAGCTATCCCGCCCCTAACTCCGCCCATCCCGCCCCTAACTCCGCCCAGTTCCGCCCA
TTCTCCGCCCCATGGCTGACTAATTTTTTTTATTTATGCAGAGGCCGAGGCCGCCTCGGCCTCTGAGCTA
TTCCAGAAGTAGTGAGGAGGCTTTTTTGGAGGCCTAGGGACGTACCCAATTCGCCCTATAGTGAGTCGTA
TTACGCGCGCTCACTGGCCGTCGTTTTACAACGTCGTGACTGGGAAAACCCTGGCGTTACCCAACTTAAT
CGCCTTGCAGCACATCCCCCTTTCGCCAGCTGGCGTAATAGCGAAGAGGCCCGCACCGATCGCCCTTCCC
AACAGTTGCGCAGCCTGAATGGCGAATGGG
[124 nt withheld, positions 4161-4284]
C
[91 nt withheld, positions 4286-4376]
A
[49 nt withheld, positions 4378-4426]
CCTTTGACGTTGGAGTCCACGTTCTTT
[37 nt withheld, positions 4454-4490]
ACCCTATCTCGGTCTATTCTTTTGATTTATAAGGGATTTTGCCGATTTCGGCCTATTGGTTAAAAAATGA
GCTGATTTAACAAAAATTTAACGCGAATTTTAACAAAATATTAACGCTTACAATTTAGGTGGCACTTTTC
GGGGAAATGTGCGCGGAACCCCTATTTGTTTATTTTTCTAAATACATTCAAATATGTATCCGCTCATGAG
ACAATAACCCTGATAAATGCTTCAATAATATTGAAAAAGGAAGAGTATGAGTATTCAACATTTCCGTGTC
GCCCTTATTCCCTTTTTTGCGGCATTTTGCCTTCCTGTTTTTGCTCACCCAGAAACGCTGGTGAAAGTAA
AAGATGCTGAAGATCAGTTGGGTGCACGAGTGGGTTACATCGAACTGGATCTCAACAGCGGTAAGATCCT
TGAGAGTTTTCGCCCCGAAGAACGTTTTCCAATGATGAGCACTTTTAAAGTTCTGCTATGTGGCGCGGTA
TTATCCCGTATTGACGCCGGGCAAGAGCAACTCGGTCGCCGCATACACTATTCTCAGAATGACTTGGTTG
AGTACTCACCAGTCACAGAAAAGCATCTTACGGATGGCATGACAGTAAGAGAATTATGCAGTGCTGCCAT
AACCATGAGTGATAACACTGCGGCCAACTTACTTCTGACAACGATCGGAGGACCGAAGGAGCTAACCGCT
TTTTTGCACAACATGGGGGATCATGTAACTCGCCTTGATCGTTGGGAACCGGAGCTGAATGAAGCCATAC
CAAACGACGAGCGTGACACCACGATGCCTGTAGCAATGGCAACAACGTTGCGCAAACTATTAACTGGCGA
ACTACTTACTCTAGCTTCCCGGCAACAATTAATAGACTGGATGGAGGCGGATAAAGTTGCAGGACCACTT
CTGCGCTCGGCCCTTCCGGCTGGCTGGTTTATTGCTGATAAATCTGGAGCCGGTGAGCGTGGGTCTCGCG
GTATCATTGCAGCACTGGGGCCAGATGGTAAGCCCTCCCGTATCGTAGTTATCTACACGACGGGGAGTCA
GGCAACTATGGATGAACGAAATAGACAGATCGCTGAGATAGGTGCCTCACTGATTAAGCATTGGTAACTG
TCAGACCAAGTTTACTCATATATACTTTAGATTGATTTAAAACTTCATTTTTAATTTAAAAGGATCTAGG
TGAAGATCCTTTTTGATAATCTCATGACCAAAATCCCTTAACGTGAGTTTTCGTTCCACTGAGCGTCAGA
CCCCGTAGAAAAGATCAAAGGATCTTCTTGAGATCCTTTTTTTCTGCGCGTAATCTGCTGCTTGCAAACA
AAAAAACCACCGCTACCAGCGGTGGTTTGTTTGCCGGATCAAGAGCTACCAACTCTTTTTCCGAAGGTAA
CTGGCTTCAGCAGAGCGCAGATACCAAATACTGTTCTTCTAGTGTAGCCGTAGTTAGGCCACCACTTCAA
GAACTCTGTAGCACCGCCTACATACCTCGCTCTGCTAATCCTGTTACCAGTGGCTGCTGCCAGTGGCGAT
AAGTCGTGTCTTACCGGGTTGGACTCAAGACGATAGTTACCGGATAAGGCGCAGCGGTCGGGCTGAACGG
GGGGTTCGTGCACACAGCCCAGCTTGGAGCGAACGACCTACACCGAACTGAGATACCTACAGCGTGAGCT
ATGAGAAAGCGCCACGCTTCCCGAAGGGAGAAAGGCGGACAGGTATCCGGTAAGCGGCAGGGTCGGAACA
GGAGAGCGCACGAGGGAGCTTCCAGGGGGAAACGCCTGGTATCTTTATAGTCCTGTCGGGTTTCGCCACC
TCTGACTTGAGCGTCGATTTTTGTGATGCTCGTCAGGGGGGCGGAGCCTATGGAAAAACGCCAGCAACGC
GGCCTTTTTACGGTTCCTGGCCTTTTGCTGGCCTTTTGCTCACATGTTCTTTCCTGCGTTATCCCCTGAT
TCTGTGGATAACCGTATTACCGCCTTTGAGTGAGCTGATACCGCTCGCCGCAGCCGAACGACCGAGCGCA
GCGAGTCAGTGAGCGAGGAAGCGGAAGAGCGCCCAATACGCAAACCGCCTCTCCCCGCGCGTTGGCCGAT
TCATTAATGCAGCTGGCACGACAGGTTTCCCGACTGGAAAGCGGGCAGTGAGCGCAACGCAATTAATGTG
AGTTAGCTCACTCATTAGGCACCCCAGGCTTTACACTTTATGCTTCCGGCTCGTATGTTGTGTGGAATTG
TGAGCGGATAACAATTTCACACAGGAAACAGCTATGACCATGATTACGCCAAGCGCGCAATTAACCCTCA
CTAAAGGGAACAAAAGCTGGAGCTGCAAGCTTAATGTAGTCTTATGCAATACTCTTGTAGTCTTGCAACA
TGGTAACGATGAGTTAGCAACATGCCTTACAAGGAGAGAAAAAGCACCGTGCATGCCGATTGGTGGAAGT
AAGGTGGTACGATCGTGCCTTATTAGGAAGGCAACAGACGGGTCTGACATGGATTGGACGAACCACTGAA
TTGCCGCATTGCAGAGATATTGTATTTAAGTGCCTAGCTCGATACATAAACGGGTCTCTCTGGTTAGACC
AGATCTGAGCCTGGGAGCTCTCTGGCTAACTAGGGAACCCACTGCTTAAGCCTCAATAAAGCTTGCCTTG
AGTGCTTCAAGTAGTGTGTGCCCGTCTGTTGTGTGACTCTGGTAACTAGAGATCCCTCAGACCCTTTTAG
TCAGTGTGGAAAATCTCTAGCAGTGGCGCCCGAACAGGGACTTGAAAGCGAAAGGGAAACCAGAGGAGCT
CTCTCGACGCAGGACTCGGCTTGCTGAAGCGCGCACGGCAAGAGGCGAGGGGCGGCGACTGGTGAGTACG
CCAAAAATTTTGACTAGCGGAGGCTAGAAGGAGAGAGATGGGTGCGAGAGCGTCAGTATTAAGCGGGGGA
GAATTAGATCGCGATGGGAAAAAATTCGGTTAAGGCCAGGGGGAAAGAAAAAATATAAATTAAAACATAT
AGTATGGGCAAGCAGGGAGCTAGAACGATTCGCAGTTAATCCTGGCCTGTTAGAAACATCAGAAGGCTGT
AGACAAATACTGGGACAGCTACAACCATCCCTTCAGACAGGATCAGAAGAACTTAGATCATTATATAATA
CAGTAGCAACCCTCTATTGTGTGCATCAAAGGATAGAGATAAAAGACACCAAGGAAGCTTTAGACAAGAT
AGAGGAAGAGCAAAACAAAAGTAAGACCACCGCACAGCAAGCGGCCGCTGATCTTCAGACCTGGAGGAGG
AGATATGAGGGACAATTGGAGAAGTGAATTATATAAATATAAAGTAGTAAAAATTGAACCATTAGGAGTA
GCACCCACCAAGGCAAAGAGAAGAGTGGTGCAGAGAGAAAAAAGAGCAGTGGGAATAGGAGCTTTGTTCC
TTGGGTTCTTGGGAGCAGCAGGAAGCACTATGGGCGCAGCGTCAATGACGCTGACGGTACAGGCCAGACA
ATTATTGTCTGGTATAGTGCAGCAGCAGAACAATTTGCTGAGGGCTATTGAGGCGCAACAGCATCTGTTG
CAACTCACAGTCTGGGGCATCAAGCAGCTCCAGGCAAGAATCCTGGCTGTGGAAAGATACCTAAAGGATC
AACAGCTCCTGGGGATTTGGGGTTGCTCTGGAAAACTCATTTGCACCACTGCTGTGCCTTGGAATGCTAG
TTGGAGTAATAAATCTCTGGAACAGATTTGGAATCACACGACCTGGATGGAGTGGGACAGAGAAATTAAC
AATTACACAAGCTTAATACACTCCTTAATTGAAGAATCGCAAAACCAGCAAGAAAAGAATGAACAAGAAT
TATTGGAATTAGATAAATGGGCAAGTTTGTGGAATTGGTTTAACATAACAAATTGGCTGTGGTATATAAA
ATTATTCATAATGATAGTAGGAGGCTTGGTAGGTTTAAGAATAGTTTTTGCTGTACTTTCTATAGTGAAT
AGAGTTAGGCAGGGATATTCACCATTATCGTTTCAGACCCACCTCCCAACCCCGAGGGGCGGCCGCCCG
